>Addgene plasmid #192162 | pGW02 AAV-TBG-Cre-sgP53-sgRNA | addgene full sequence | sequence record 375128 | Addgene NGS Result
CCTGCAGGCAGCTGCGCGCTCGCTCGCTCACTGAGGCCGCCCGGGCGTCGGGCGACCTTTGGTCGCCCGG
CCTCAGTGAGCGAGCGAGCGCGCAGAGAGGGAGTGGCCAACTCCATCACTAGGGGTTCCTGCGGCCGCAC
GCGTGAGGGCCTATTTCCCATGATTCCTTCATATTTGCATATACGATACAAGGCTGTTAGAGAGATAATT
GGAATTAATTTGACTGTAAACACAAAGATATTAGTACAAAATACGTGACGTAGAAAGTAATAATTTCTTG
GGTAGTTTGCAGTTTTAAAATTATGTTTTAAAATGGACTATCATATGCTTACCGTAACTTGAAAGTATTT
CGATTTCTTGGCTTTATATATCTTGTGGAAAGGACGAAACACCGTGTAATAGCTCCTGCATGGGTTTTAG
AGCTAGAAATAGCAAGTTAAAATAAGGCTAGTCCGTTATCAACTTGAAAAAGTGGCACCGAGTCGGTGCT
TTTTTTCTAGAAGAGGGCCTATTTCCCATGATTCCTTCATATTTGCATATACGATACAAGGCTGTTAGAG
AGATAATTGGAATTAATTTGACTGTAAACACAAAGATATTAGTACAAAATACGTGACGTAGAAAGTAATA
ATTTCTTGGGTAGTTTGCAGTTTTAAAATTATGTTTTAAAATGGACTATCATATGCTTACCGTAACTTGA
AAGTATTTCGATTTCTTGGCTTTATATATCTTGTGGAAAGGACGAAACACCGGAAGAGCGAGCTCTTCTG
TTTTAGAGCTAGAAATAGCAAGTTAAAATAAGGCTAGTCCGTTATCAACTTGAAAAAGTGGCACCGAGTC
GGTGCTTTTTTGGTACCGCGGCCTCTAGACTCGAGGGGCTGGAAGCTACCTTTGACATCATTTCCTCTGC
GAATGCATGTATAATTTCTACAGAACCTATTAGAAAGGATCACCCAGCCTCTGCTTTTGTACAACTTTCC
CTTAAAAAACTGCCAATTCCACTGCTGTTTGGCCCAATAGTGAGAACTTTTTCCTGCTGCCTCTTGGTGC
TTTTGCCTATGGCCCCTATTCTGCCTGCTGAAGACACTCTTGCCAGCATGGACTTAAACCCCTCCAGCTC
TGACAATCCTCTTTCTCTTTTGTTTTACATGAAGGGTCTGGCAGCCAAAGCAATCACTCAAAGTTCAAAC
CTTATCATTTTTTGCTTTGTTCCTCTTGGCCTTGGTTTTGTACATCAGCTTTGAAAATACCATCCCAGGG
TTAATGCTGGGGTTAATTTATAACTAAGAGTGCTCTAGTTTTGCAATACAGGACATGCTATAAAAATGGA
AAGATACCGGTGCCACCATGGCCCCAAAGGTTAACCGTACGGCCACCATGCCCAAGAAGAAGAGGAAGGT
GTCCAATCTCCTGACTGTTCACCAGAACCTCCCTGCGCTGCCAGTAGATGCCACTAGCGATGAGGTCAGG
AAAAATCTCATGGATATGTTTAGGGATAGACAGGCGTTTTCTGAACACACCTGGAAAATGCTGCTTAGCG
TGTGCCGATCCTGGGCAGCCTGGTGTAAGCTGAACAATCGCAAATGGTTCCCCGCCGAGCCGGAGGACGT
GCGCGATTACCTGCTGTATCTCCAGGCAAGAGGGCTGGCTGTCAAGACTATCCAGCAGCACTTGGGCCAA
CTGAATATGCTGCATCGACGCAGCGGGCTCCCCCGGCCTAGCGATTCAAACGCAGTCTCCCTTGTTATGA
GGAGAATTAGAAAGGAAAACGTAGATGCGGGTGAGAGGGCTAAGCAGGCTCTCGCTTTTGAGCGGACTGA
TTTCGACCAGGTCAGATCCCTGATGGAGAACAGCGATCGGTGCCAGGACATCAGGAACCTCGCATTTCTG
GGAATTGCATATAACACACTTCTGCGCATAGCTGAGATCGCCCGGATCAGAGTGAAAGACATCAGTCGAA
CGGACGGCGGCCGGATGCTTATTCATATTGGACGCACAAAGACATTGGTCAGCACCGCTGGCGTTGAAAA
GGCCTTGTCCCTGGGCGTAACGAAGCTGGTGGAAAGATGGATCTCAGTGTCCGGCGTGGCTGACGACCCT
AATAATTACTTGTTCTGTCGAGTGAGAAAAAACGGAGTCGCCGCGCCCTCTGCCACCAGCCAATTGAGTA
CACGGGCCCTTGAAGGGATCTTTGAGGCAACCCACCGACTCATATACGGAGCCAAGGATGACAGTGGCCA
GAGGTATCTCGCCTGGTCAGGTCATTCTGCTAGGGTGGGGGCCGCACGAGACATGGCGCGGGCAGGAGTC
TCCATACCAGAGATTATGCAAGCTGGAGGTTGGACAAATGTGAACATCGTTATGAACTATATCCGCAATC
TTGACTCTGAAACCGGGGCCATGGTGAGACTGCTCGAAGATGGTGACTACCCATACGATGTTCCAGATTA
CGCTTAAGAATTCGATATCAAGCTTAATAAAAGATCTTTATTTTCATTAGATCTGTGTGTTGGTTTTTTG
TGTGGTAACCACGTGCGGACCGAGCGGCCGCAGGAACCCCTAGTGATGGAGTTGGCCACTCCCTCTCTGC
GCGCTCGCTCGCTCACTGAGGCCGGGCGACCAAAGGTCGCCCGACGCCCGGGCTTTGCCCGGGCGGCCTC
AGTGAGCGAGCGAGCGCGCAGCTGCCTGCAGGGGCGCCTGATGCGGTATTTTCTCCTTACGCATCTGTGC
GGTATTTCACACCGCATA
[95 nt withheld, positions 2749-2843]
T
[46 nt withheld, positions 2845-2890]
C
[141 nt withheld, positions 2892-3032]
CCTTTGACGTTGGAGTCCACGTTCTTT
[37 nt withheld, positions 3060-3096]
ACTCTATCTCGGGCTATTCTTTTGATTTATAAGGGATTTTGCCGATTTCGGTCTATTGGTTAAAAAATGA
GCTGATTTAACAAAAATTTAACGCGAATTTTAACAAAATATTAACGTTTACAATTTTATGGTGCACTCTC
AGTACAATCTGCTCTGATGCCGCATAGTTAAGCCAGCCCCGACACCCGCCAACACCCGCTGACGCGCCCT
GACGGGCTTGTCTGCTCCCGGCATCCGCTTACAGACAAGCTGTGACCGTCTCCGGGAGCTGCATGTGTCA
GAGGTTTTCACCGTCATCACCGAAACGCGCGAGACGAAAGGGCCTCGTGATACGCCTATTTTTATAGGTT
AATGTCATGATAATAATGGTTTCTTAGACGTCAGGTGGCACTTTTCGGGGAAATGTGCGCGGAACCCCTA
TTTGTTTATTTTTCTAAATACATTCAAATATGTATCCGCTCATGAGACAATAACCCTGATAAATGCTTCA
ATAATATTGAAAAAGGAAGAGTATGAGTATTCAACATTTCCGTGTCGCCCTTATTCCCTTTTTTGCGGCA
TTTTGCCTTCCTGTTTTTGCTCACCCAGAAACGCTGGTGAAAGTAAAAGATGCTGAAGATCAGTTGGGTG
CACGAGTGGGTTACATCGAACTGGATCTCAACAGCGGTAAGATCCTTGAGAGTTTTCGCCCCGAAGAACG
TTTTCCAATGATGAGCACTTTTAAAGTTCTGCTATGTGGCGCGGTATTATCCCGTATTGACGCCGGGCAA
GAGCAACTCGGTCGCCGCATACACTATTCTCAGAATGACTTGGTTGAGTACTCACCAGTCACAGAAAAGC
ATCTTACGGATGGCATGACAGTAAGAGAATTATGCAGTGCTGCCATAACCATGAGTGATAACACTGCGGC
CAACTTACTTCTGACAACGATCGGAGGACCGAAGGAGCTAACCGCTTTTTTGCACAACATGGGGGATCAT
GTAACTCGCCTTGATCGTTGGGAACCGGAGCTGAATGAAGCCATACCAAACGACGAGCGTGACACCACGA
TGCCTGTAGCAATGGCAACAACGTTGCGCAAACTATTAACTGGCGAACTACTTACTCTAGCTTCCCGGCA
ACAATTAATAGACTGGATGGAGGCGGATAAAGTTGCAGGACCACTTCTGCGCTCGGCCCTTCCGGCTGGC
TGGTTTATTGCTGATAAATCTGGAGCCGGTGAGCGTGGGTCTCGCGGTATCATTGCAGCACTGGGGCCAG
ATGGTAAGCCCTCCCGTATCGTAGTTATCTACACGACGGGGAGTCAGGCAACTATGGATGAACGAAATAG
ACAGATCGCTGAGATAGGTGCCTCACTGATTAAGCATTGGTAACTGTCAGACCAAGTTTACTCATATATA
CTTTAGATTGATTTAAAACTTCATTTTTAATTTAAAAGGATCTAGGTGAAGATCCTTTTTGATAATCTCA
TGACCAAAATCCCTTAACGTGAGTTTTCGTTCCACTGAGCGTCAGACCCCGTAGAAAAGATCAAAGGATC
TTCTTGAGATCCTTTTTTTCTGCGCGTAATCTGCTGCTTGCAAACAAAAAAACCACCGCTACCAGCGGTG
GTTTGTTTGCCGGATCAAGAGCTACCAACTCTTTTTCCGAAGGTAACTGGCTTCAGCAGAGCGCAGATAC
CAAATACTGTTCTTCTAGTGTAGCCGTAGTTAGGCCACCACTTCAAGAACTCTGTAGCACCGCCTACATA
CCTCGCTCTGCTAATCCTGTTACCAGTGGCTGCTGCCAGTGGCGATAAGTCGTGTCTTACCGGGTTGGAC
TCAAGACGATAGTTACCGGATAAGGCGCAGCGGTCGGGCTGAACGGGGGGTTCGTGCACACAGCCCAGCT
TGGAGCGAACGACCTACACCGAACTGAGATACCTACAGCGTGAGCTATGAGAAAGCGCCACGCTTCCCGA
AGGGAGAAAGGCGGACAGGTATCCGGTAAGCGGCAGGGTCGGAACAGGAGAGCGCACGAGGGAGCTTCCA
GGGGGAAACGCCTGGTATCTTTATAGTCCTGTCGGGTTTCGCCACCTCTGACTTGAGCGTCGATTTTTGT
GATGCTCGTCAGGGGGGCGGAGCCTATGGAAAAACGCCAGCAACGCGGCCTTTTTACGGTTCCTGGCCTT
TTGCTGGCCTTTTGCTCACATGT
Features (pLannotate 1.2.2; 19 found; start..end, strand, type, name):
     12..39      +  repeat_region  AAV2 ITR (fragment): inverted terminal repeat of adeno-associated virus serotype 2 inverted
     68..95      +  repeat_region  AAV2 ITR (fragment): inverted terminal repeat of adeno-associated virus serotype 2 inverted
    145..385     +  promoter       U6 promoter: RNA polymerase III promoter for human U6 snRNA
    414..489     +  misc_RNA       gRNA scaffold: guide RNA scaffold for the Streptococcus pyogenes CRISPR/Cas9 system
    503..743     +  promoter       U6 promoter: RNA polymerase III promoter for human U6 snRNA
    770..845     +  misc_RNA       gRNA scaffold: guide RNA scaffold for the Streptococcus pyogenes CRISPR/Cas9 system
    914..1323    +  promoter       TBG promoter: promoter from the human thyroxine-binding globulin gene (Yan et al., 2012)
   1402..2427    +  CDS            cre: RECR_BPP1 - Experimental evidence at protein level: Swiss-Prot protein existence level 1. Catalyzes site-specific recombination between two 34-base- pair LOXP sites. Its role is to maintain the phage genome as a monomeric unit-copy plasmid in the lysogenic state. From Escherichia phage P1 (Bacteriophage P1).
   2428..2456    +  CDS            3xHA (fragment): three tandem HA epitope tags
   2458..2476    +  misc_feature   MCS (fragment): pBluescript multiple cloning site
   2476..2524    +  polyA_signal   poly(A) signal: synthetic polyadenylation signal
   2552..2692    +  repeat_region  AAV2 ITR: inverted terminal repeat of adeno-associated virus serotype 2 inverted
   2697..2748    -  misc_feature   bom (fragment): basis of mobility region from pBR322
   2767..3222    +  rep_origin     f1 ori (sequence partly withheld): f1 bacteriophage origin of replication; arrow indicates direction of (+) strand synthesis
   3223..3272    -  misc_feature   bom (fragment): basis of mobility region from pBR322
   3374..3409    -  CDS            rop (fragment): Rop protein, which maintains plasmids at low copy number; rop
   3504..3608    +  promoter       AmpR promoter: bla
   3609..4469    +  CDS            AmpR: β-lactamase; bla; confers resistance to ampicillin, carbenicillin, and related antibiotics
   4640..5228    +  rep_origin     ori: high-copy-number ColE1/pMB1/pBR322/pUC origin of replication
