[The description below was written by a language model from this plasmid's Addgene catalogue record and pLannotate feature annotations shown in this document.]
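Description:
pGW02 AAV-TBG-Cre-sgP53-sgRNA is an adeno-associated virus transfer plasmid built on a pAAV backbone and catalogued as an empty backbone, meaning it is a recipient vector for user-supplied guide RNA sequences rather than a carrier of a gene insert. It is propagated in bacteria as a high-copy plasmid through a ColE1/pUC-type origin and selected with ampicillin via the β-lactamase gene. An f1 phage origin is also present. The payload lies between AAV2 inverted terminal repeats, which direct replication and packaging of the intervening DNA into AAV particles. One ITR is annotated in full, while the other appears only as short fragments, a pattern that can arise when these highly structured repeats are sequenced.

Inside the ITRs are two tandem human U6 (RNA polymerase III) promoters, each followed by a Streptococcus pyogenes Cas9 guide RNA scaffold. From the plasmid name, one cassette presumably expresses a guide against p53 and the other is the open position for a custom guide or library, although the feature table does not annotate the spacers or cloning sites. Downstream, the human thyroxine-binding globulin (TBG) promoter, commonly used for liver-restricted expression, drives Cre recombinase, followed by a partial HA epitope tag annotation and a short synthetic polyadenylation signal. The vector encodes no Cas9, so the design implies delivery into a host where Cre switches on a loxP-controlled Cas9 allele, but the record does not state this. The associated publication title indicates use in pooled CRISPR mutagenesis screens in genetically engineered mouse models, aimed at finding modulators of the response to immune checkpoint blockade.
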