Addgene plasmid #192162: pGW02 AAV-TBG-Cre-sgP53-sgRNA
Purpose: (Empty Backbone) AAV-TBG-Cre-sgP53-sgRNA
Depositing lab: Sidi Chen. Depositing organization: Yale University. Publication: CRISPR-GEMM Pooled Mutagenic Screening Identifies KMT2D as a Major Modulator of Immune Checkpoint Blockade. Wang G, Chow RD, Zhu L, Bai Z, Ye L, Zhang F, Renauer PA, Dong MB, Dai X, Zhang X, Du Y, Cheng Y, Niu L, Chu Z, Kim K, Liao C, Clark P, Errami Y, Chen S. Cancer Discov. 2020 Dec;10(12):1912-1933. doi: 10.1158/2159-8290.CD-19-1448. Epub 2020 Sep 4. PubMed 32887696.
Backbone
  Vector backbone: pAAV
  Vector type: AAV
Growth in bacteria
  Bacterial resistance: Ampicillin, 100 μg/mL
  Growth temperature: 37°C
  Growth strain: NEB Stable
  Copy number: High Copy
Gene/Insert
  Gene/Insert name: None
  Mutation: NA
Terms and licenses: Academic/Nonprofit Terms; Industry Terms: Not Available to Industry
How to cite: pGW02 AAV-TBG-Cre-sgP53-sgRNA was a gift from Sidi Chen (Addgene plasmid # 192162 ; http://n2t.net/addgene:192162 ; RRID:Addgene_192162)
